>Addgene plasmid #237348 | pShuttle-CMV-Flag-SREBP-1c | addgene full sequence | sequence record 478584 | Incorrect Addgene NGS Result
GCAAGCTACCTGCTTTCTCTTTGCGCTTGCGTTTTCCCTTGTCCAGATAGCCCAGTAGCTGACATTCATC
CGGGGTCAGCACCGTTTCTGCGGACTGGCTTTCTACGTGAAAAGGATCTAGGTGAAGATCCTTTTTGATA
ATCTCATGGCTGCAGCAATGGCAACAACGTTGCGCAAACTATTAACTGGCGAACTACTTACTCTAGCTTC
CCGGCAACAATTAATAGACTGGATGGAGGCGGATAAAGTTGCAGGACCACTTCTGCGCTCGGCCCTTCCG
GCTGGCTGGTTTATTGCTGATAAATCTGGAGCCGGTGAGCGTGGGTCTCGCGGTATCATTGCAGCACTGG
GGCCAGATGGTAAGCCCTCCCGTATCGTAGTTATCTACACGACGGGGAGTCAGGCAACTATGGATGAACG
AAATAGACAGATCGCTGAGATAGGTGCCTCACTGATTAAGCATTGGTAACTGTCAGACCAAGTTTACTCA
TATATACTTTAGATTGATTTAAAACTTCATTTTTAATTTAAAAGGATCTAGGTGAAGATCCTTTTTGATA
ATCTCATGACCAAAATCCCTTAACGTGAGTTTTCGTTCCACTGAGCGTCAGACCCCGTAGAAAAGATCAA
AGGATCTTCTTGAGATCCTTTTTTTCTGCGCGTAATCTGCTGCTTGCAAACAAAAAAACCACCGCTACCA
GCGGTGGTTTGTTTGCCGGATCAAGAGCTACCAACTCTTTTTCCGAAGGTAACTGGCTTCAGCAGAGCGC
AGATACCAAATACTGTCCTTCTAGTGTAGCCGTAGTTAGGCCACCACTTCAAGAACTCTGTAGCACCGCC
TACATACCTCGCTCTGCTAATCCTGTTACCAGTGGCTGCTGCCAGTGGCGATAAGTCGTGTCTTACCGGG
TTGGACTCAAGACGATAGTTACCGGATAAGGCGCAGCGGTCGGGCTGAACGGGGGGTTCGTGCACACAGC
CCAGCTTGGAGCGAACGACCTACACCGAACTGAGATACCTACAGCGTGAGCTATGAGAAAGCGCCACGCT
TCCCGAAGGGAGAAAGGCGGACAGGTATCCGGTAAGCGGCAGGGTCGGAACAGGAGAGCGCACGAGGGAG
CTTCCAGGGGGAAACGCCTGGTATCTTTATAGTCCTGTCGGGTTTCGCCACCTCTGACTTGAGCGTCGAT
TTTTGTGATGCTCGTCAGGGGGGCGGAGCCTATGGAAAAACGCCAGCAACGCGGCCTTTTTACGGTTCCT
GGCCTTTTGCTGGCCTTTTGCTCACATGTTCTTTCCTGCGTTATCCCCTGATTCTGTGGATAACCGTATT
ACCGCCTTTGAGTGAGCTGATACCGCTCGCCGCAGCCGAACGACCGAGCGCAGCGAGTCAGTGAGCGAGG
AAGCGGAAGAGCGCCTGATGCGGTATTTTCTCCTTACGCATCTGTGCGGTATTTCACACCGCATATGGTG
CACTCTCAGTACAATCTGCTCTGATGCCGCATAGTTAAGCCAGTATACACTCCGCTATCGCTACGTGACT
GGGTCATGGCTGCGCCCCGACACCCGCCAACACCCGCTGACGCGCCCTGACGGGCTTGTCTGCTCCCGGC
ATCCGCTTACAGACAAGCTGTGACCGTCTCCGGGAGCTGCATGTGTCAGAGGTTTTCACCGTCATCACCG
AAACGCGCGAGGCAGCTGCGGTAAAGCTCATCAGCGTGGTCGTGAAGCGATTCACAGATGTCTGCCTGTT
CATCCGCGTCCAGCTCGTTGAGTTTCTCCAGAAGCGTTAATGTCTGGCTTCTGATAAAGCGGGCCATGTT
AAGGGCGGTTTTTTCCTGTTTGGTCACTGATGCCTCCGTGTAAGGGGGATTTCTGTTCATGGGGGTAATG
ATACCGATGAAACGAGAGAGGATGCTCACGATACGGGTTACTGATGATGAACATGCCCGGTTACTGGAAC
GTTGTGAGGGTAAACAACTGGCGGTATGGATGCGGCGGGACCAGAGAAAAATCACTCAGGGTCAATGCCA
GCGCTTCGTTAATACAGATGTAGGTGTTCCACAGGGTAGCCAGCAGCATCCTGCGATGCAGATCCGGAAC
ATAATGGTGCAGGGCGCTGACTTCCGCGTTTCCAGACTTTACGAAACACGGAAACCGAAGACCATTCATG
TTGTTGCTCAGGTCGCAGACGTTTTGCAGCAGCAGTCGCTTCACGTTCGCTCGCGTATCGGTGATTCATT
CTGCTAACCAGTAAGGCAACCCCGCCAGCCTAGCCGGGTCCTCAACGACAGGAGCACGATCATGCGCACC
CGTGGCCAGGACCCAACGCTGCCCGAGATGCGCCGCGTGCGGCTGCTGGAGATGGCGGACGCGATGGATA
TGTTCTGCCAAGGGTTGGTTTGCGCATTCACAGTTCTCCGCAAGAATTGATTGGCTCCAATTCTTGGAGT
GGTGAATCCGTTAGCGAGGTGCCGCCGGCTTCCATTCAGGTCGAGGTGGCCCGTTCCCACGCCCCGCGCC
ACGTCACAAACTCCACCCCCTCATTATCATATTGGCTTCAATCCAAAATAAGGTATATTATTGATGATGT
TAATTAAGAATTAATTCGATCCTGAATGGCGAATGG
[124 nt withheld, positions 2627-2750]
C
[91 nt withheld, positions 2752-2842]
A
[49 nt withheld, positions 2844-2892]
CCTTTGACGTTGGAGTCCACGTTCTTT
[37 nt withheld, positions 2920-2956]
ACCCTATCTCGGTCTATTCTTTTGATTTATAAGGGATTTTGCCGATTTCGGCCTATTGGTTAAAAAATGA
GCTGATTTAACAAAAATTTTAACAAAATTCAGAAGAACTCGTCAAGAAGGCGATAGAAGGCGATGCGCTG
CGAATCGGGAGCGGCGATACCGTAAAGCACGAGGAAGCGGTCAGCCCATTCGCCGCCAAGCTCTTCAGCA
ATATCACGGGTAGCCAACGCTATGTCCTGATAGCGGTCCGCCACACCCAGCCGGCCACAGTCGATGAATC
CAGAAAAGCGGCCATTTTCCACCATGATATTCGGCAAGCAGGCATCGCCATGGGTCACGACGAGATCCTC
GCCGTCGGGCATGCTCGCCTTGAGCCTGGCGAACAGTTCGGCTGGCGCGAGCCCCTGATGCTCTTCGTCC
AGATCATCCTGATCGACAAGACCGGCTTCCATCCGAGTACGTGCTCGCTCGATGCGATGTTTCGCTTGGT
GGTCGAATGGGCAGGTAGCCGGATCAAGCGTATGCAGCCGCCGCATTGCATCAGCCATGATGGATACTTT
CTCGGCAGGAGCAAGGTGAGATGACAGGAGATCCTGCCCCGGCACTTCGCCCAATAGCAGCCAGTCCCTT
CCCGCTTCAGTGACAACGTCGAGCACAGCTGCGCAAGGAACGCCCGTCGTGGCCAGCCACGATAGCCGCG
CTGCCTCGTCTTGCAGTTCATTCAGGGCACCGGACAGGTCGGTCTTGACAAAAAGAACCGGGCGCCCCTG
CGCTGACAGCCGGAACACGGCGGCATCAGAGCAGCCGATTGTCTGTTGTGCCCAGTCATAGCCGAATAGC
CTCTCCACCCAAGCGGCCGGAGAACCTGCGTGCAATCCATCTTGTTCAATCATGCGAAACGATCCTCATC
CTGTCTCTTGATCAGAGCTTGATCCCCTGCGCCATCAGATCCTTGGCGGCAAGAAAGCCATCCAGTTTAC
TTTGCAGGGCTTCCCAACCTTACCAGAGGGCGCCCCAGCTGGCAATTCCGGTTCGCTTGCTGTCCATAAA
ACCGCCCAGTCTAGCTATCGCCATGTAAGCCCACT
Features (pLannotate 1.2.2; 9 found; start..end, strand, type, name):
    154..468     +  CDS            bla(M) (fragment): β-lactamase lacking the signal sequence; bla(M); allows cytosolic expression of β-lactamase
    640..1228    +  rep_origin     ori: high-copy-number ColE1/pMB1/pBR322/pUC origin of replication
   1414..1554    -  misc_feature   bom: basis of mobility region from pBR322
   1656..1847    -  CDS            rop: Rop protein, which maintains plasmids at low copy number; rop
   1864..2244    +  CDS            YPB1_ECOLX: Protein predicted: Swiss-Prot protein existence level 4. From Escherichia coli.
   2500..2589    -  repeat_region  ITR (fragment): inverted terminal repeat of human adenovirus serotype 5 inverted
   2627..2985    +  rep_origin     f1 ori (sequence partly withheld): f1 bacteriophage origin of replication; arrow indicates direction of (+) strand synthesis
   3055..3849    -  CDS            NeoR/KanR: aminoglycoside phosphotransferase from Tn5; aph(3')-II (or nptII); confers resistance to neomycin, kanamycin, and G418 (Geneticin®)
   3881..109     -  CDS            tnpA (fragment) (across the origin): TN5P_ECOLX - Also known as tnp. Experimental evidence at protein level: Swiss-Prot protein existence level 1. Mediates transposition of transposon Tn5 by a 'cut and paste' mechanism. First, the monomeric transposase binds the 19 bp inverted DNA repeats flanking the transposon. Then, dimerization of the DNA- bound transposase creates a synaptic DNA complex. After nicking of the first DNA strand, excision of the transposon proceeds through a series of intermediates. The transposase then mediates the insertion of the transposon at a new site by strand transfer. The activity of the wild- type tran
