>Addgene plasmid #237348 | pShuttle-CMV-Flag-SREBP-1c | addgene full sequence | sequence record 482448 | Incorrect Addgene NGS Result
CATCATCAATAATATACCTTATTTTGGATTGAAGCCAATATGATAATGAGGGGGTGGAGTTTGTGACGTG
GCGCGGGGCGTGGGAACGGGTTGGCATGGATTGTAGGCGCCGCCCTATACCTTGTCTGCCTCCCCGCGTT
GCGTCGCGGTGCATGGAGCCGGGCCACCTCGACCTGAATGGAAGCCGGCGGCACCTCGCTAACGGATTCA
CCACTCCAAGAATTGGAGCCAATCAATTCTTGCGGAGAACTGTGAATGCGCAAACCAACCCTTGGCAGAA
CATATCCATCGCGTCCGCCATCTCCAGCAGCCGCACGCGGCGCATCTCGGGCAGCGTTGGGTCCTGGCCA
CGGGTGCGCATGATCGTGCTCCTGTCGTTGAGGACCCGGCTAGGCTGGCGGGGTTGCCTTACTGGTTAGC
AGAATGAATCACCGATACGCGAGCGAACGTGAAGCGACTGCTGCTGCAAAACGTCTGCGACCTGAGCAAC
AACATGAATGGTCTTCGGTTTCCGTGTTTCGTAAAGTCTGGAAACGCGGAAGTCAGCGCCCGGCAGTACA
TCAAGTGTATCATATGCCAAGTACGCCCCCTATTGACGTCAATGACGGTAAATGGCCCGCCTGGCATTAT
GCCCAGTACATGACCTTATGGGACTTTCCTACTTGGCAGTACATCTACGTATTAGTCATCGCTATTACCA
TGGTGATGCGGTTTTGGCAGTACATCAATGGGCGTGGATAGCGGTTTGACTCACGGGGATTTCCAAGTCT
CCACCCCATTGACGTCAATGGGAGTTTGTTTTGGCACCAAAATCAACGGGACTTTCCAAAATGTCGTAAC
AACTCCGCCCCATTGACGCAAATGGGCGGTAGGCGTGTACGGTGGGAGGTCTATATAAGCAGAGCTCGTT
TAGTGAACCGTCAGATCGCCTGGAGACGCCATCCACGCTGTTTTGACCTCCATAGAAGACACCGRSWCYR
MTMSAGSMTCYMYTYSMRGYKWAYWYSTSGWRMCKAGYTCTAGAGCGAGCTCCCGCCGACCCCGCACCCG
CCCCCGAGGCCCACCGACTCTAGAYAMYWGATCATAATCAGCCATACCACATTTGTAGAGGTTTTACTTG
CTTTAAAAAACCTCCCACACCTCCCCCTGAACCTGAAACATAAAATGAATGCAATTGTTGTTGTTAACTT
GTTTATTGCAGCTTATAATGGTTACAAATAAAGCRGCATGTTCATCATCAGTAACCCGTATCGTGAGCAT
CCTCTCTCGTTTCATCGGTATCATTACCCCCATGAACAGAAATCCCCCTTACACGGAGGCATCAGTGACC
AAACAGGAAAAAACCGCCCTTAACATGGCCCGCTTTATCAGAAGCCAGACATTAACGCTTCTGGAGAAAC
TCAACGAGCTGGACGCGGATGAACAGGCAGACATCTGTGAATCGCTTCACGACCACGCTGATGAGCTTTA
CCGCAGCTGCCTCGCGCGTTTCGGTGATGACGGTGAAAACCTCTGACACATGCAGCTCCCGGAGACGGTC
ACAGCTTGTCTGTAAGCGGATGCCGGGAGCAGACAAGCCCGTCAGGGCGCGTCAGCGGGTGTTGGCGGGT
GTCGGGGCGCAGCCATGACCCAGTCACGTAGCGATAGCGGAGTGTATACTGGCTTAACTATGCGGCATCA
GAGCAGATTGTACTGAGAGTGCACCATATGCGGTGTGAAATACCGCACAGATGCGTAAGGAGAAAATACC
GCATCAGGCGCTCTTCCGCTTCCTCGCTCACTGACTCGCTGCGCTCGGTCGTTCGGCTGCGGCGAGCGGT
ATCAGCTCACTCAAAGGCGGTAATACGGTTATCCACAGAATCAGGGGATAACGCAGGAAAGAACATGTGA
GCAAAAGGCCAGCAAAAGGCCAGGAACCGTAAAAAGGCCGCGTTGCTGGCGTTTTTCCATAGGCTCCGCC
CCCCTGACGAGCATCACAAAAATCGACGCTCAAGTCAGAGGTGGCGAAACCCGACAGGACTATAAAGATA
CCAGGCGTTTCCCCCTGGAAGCTCCCTCGTGCGCTCTCCTGTTCCGACCCTGCCGCTTACCGGATACCTG
TCCGCCTTTCTCCCTTCGGGAAGCGTGGCGCTTTCTCATAGCTCACGCTGTAGGTATCTCAGTTCGGTGT
AGGTCGTTCGCTCCAAGCTGGGCTGTGTGCACGAACCCCCCGTTCAGCCCGACCGCTGCGCCTTATCCGG
TAACTATCGTCTTGAGTCCAACCCGGTAAGACACGACTTATCGCCACTGGCAGCAGCCACTGGTAACAGG
ATTAGCAGAGCGAGGTATGTAGGCGGTGCTACAGAGTTCTTGAAGTGGTGGCCTAACTACGGCTACACTA
GAAGGACAGTATTTGGTATCTGCGCTCTGCTGAAGCCAGTTACCTTCGGAAAAAGAGTTGGTAGCTCTTG
ATCCGGCAAACAAACCACCGCTGGTAGCGGTGGTTTTTTTGTTTGCAAGCAGCAGATTACGCGCAGAAAA
AAAGGATCTCAAGAAGATCCTTTGATCTTTTCTACGGGGTCTGACGCTCAGTGGAACGAAAACTCACGTT
AAGGGATTTTGGTCATGAGATTATCAAAAAGGATCTTCACCTAGATCCTTTTAAATTAAAAATGAAGTTT
TAAATCAATCTAAAGTATATATGAGTAAACTTGGTCTGACAGTTACCAATGCTTAATCAGTGAGGCACCT
ATCTCAGCGATCTGTCTATTTCGTTCATCCATAGTTGCCTGACTCCCCGTCGTGTAGATAACTACGATAC
GGGAGGGCTTACCATCTGGCCCCAGTGCTGCAATGATACCGCGAGACCCACGCTCACCGGCTCCAGATTT
ATCAGCAATAAACCAGCCAGCCGGAAGGGCCGAGCGCAGAAGTGGTCCTGCAACTTTATCCGCCTCCATC
CAGTCTATTAATTGTTGCCGGGAAGCTAGAGTAAGTAGTTCGCCAGTTAATAGTTTGCGCAACGTTGTTG
CCATTGCTGCAGCCATGAGATTATCAAAAAGGATCTTCACCTAGATCCTTTTCACGTAGAAAGCCAGTCC
GCAGAAACGGTGCTGACCCCGGATGAATGTCAGCTACTGGGCTATCTGGACAAGGGAAAACGCAAGCGCA
AAGAGAAAGCAGGTAGCTTGCAGTGGGCTTACATGGCGATAGCTAGACTGGGCGGTTTTATGGACAGCAA
GCGAACCGGAATTGCCAGCTGGGGCGCCCTCTGGTAAGGTTGGGAAGCCCTGCAAAGTAAACTGGATGGC
TTTCTTGCCGCCAAGGATCTGATGGCGCAGGGGATCAAGCTCTGATCAAGAGACAGGATGAGGATCGTTT
CGCATGATTGAACAAGATGGATTGCACGCAGGTTCTCCGGCCGCTTGGGTGGAGAGGCTATTCGGCTATG
ACTGGGCACAACAGACAATCGGCTGCTCTGATGCCGCCGTGTTCCGGCTGTCAGCGCAGGGGCGCCCGGT
TCTTTTTGTCAAGACCGACCTGTCCGGTGCCCTGAATGAACTGCAAGACGAGGCAGCGCGGCTATCGTGG
CTGGCCACGACGGGCGTTCCTTGCGCAGCTGTGCTCGACGTTGTCACTGAAGCGGGAAGGGACTGGCTGC
TATTGGGCGAAGTGCCGGGGCAGGATCTCCTGTCATCTCACCTTGCTCCTGCCGAGAAAGTATCCATCAT
GGCTGATGCAATGCGGCGGCTGCATACGCTTGATCCGGCTACCTGCCCATTCGACCACCAAGCGAAACAT
CGCATCGAGCGAGCACGTACTCGGATGGAAGCCGGTCTTGTCGATCAGGATGATCTGGACGAAGAGCATC
AGGGGCTCGCGCCAGCCGAACTGTTCGCCAGGCTCAAGGCGAGCATGCCCGACGGCGAGGATCTCGTCGT
GACCCATGGCGATGCCTGCTTGCCGAATATCATGGTGGAAAATGGCCGCTTTTCTGGATTCATCGACTGT
GGCCGGCTGGGTGTGGCGGACCGCTATCAGGACATAGCGTTGGCTACCCGTGATATTGCTGAAGAGCTTG
GCGGCGAATGGGCTGACCGCTTCCTCGTGCTTTACGGTATCGCCGCTCCCGATTCGCAGCGCATCGCCTT
CTATCGCCTTCTTGACGAGTTCTTCTGAATTTTGTTAAAATTTTTGTTAAATCAGCTCATTTTTTAACCA
ATAGGCCGAAATCGGCAAAATCCCTTATAAATCAAAAGAATAGACCGAGATAGGGT
[37 nt withheld, positions 4257-4293]
AAAGAACGTGGACTCCAACGTCAAAGG
[49 nt withheld, positions 4321-4369]
T
[91 nt withheld, positions 4371-4461]
G
[124 nt withheld, positions 4463-4586]
CCATTCGCCATTCAGGATCGAATTAATTCTTAATTAA
Features (pLannotate 1.2.2; 15 found; start..end, strand, type, name):
      1..90      +  repeat_region  ITR (fragment): inverted terminal repeat of human adenovirus serotype 5 inverted
     83..177     +  CDS            TcR (fragment): tetracycline efflux protein; tet; confers resistance to tetracycline
    419..550     -  CDS            YPB1_ECOLX (fragment): Protein predicted: Swiss-Prot protein existence level 4. From Escherichia coli.
    552..702     +  enhancer       CMV enhancer (fragment): human cytomegalovirus immediate early enhancer; contains an 18-bp deletion relative to the standard CMV enhancer
    703..906     +  promoter       CMV promoter: human cytomegalovirus (CMV) immediate early promoter
   1080..1163    +  CDS            large T antigen (fragment): large T antigen from SV40 (simian virus 40)
   1186..1224    +  polyA_signal   SV40 poly(A) signal (fragment): SV40 polyadenylation signal
   1219..1284    -  CDS            mbeC (fragment): MBEC_ECOLX - Experimental evidence at protein level: Swiss-Prot protein existence level 1. Required for efficient mobilization of ColE1 plasmid and is thus essential to promote the specific transfer of the plasmid during conjugation. Probably functions by inducing DNA bending, helping the MbeA relaxase to melt the DNA around the nic site and cleave the phosphodiester bond. Binds specifically double-stranded DNA (dsDNA) containing the ColE1 oriT but does not recognize the inverted repeat (IR). From Escherichia coli.
   1325..1516    +  CDS            rop: Rop protein, which maintains plasmids at low copy number; rop
   1618..1758    +  misc_feature   bom: basis of mobility region from pBR322
   1944..2532    -  rep_origin     ori: high-copy-number ColE1/pMB1/pBR322/pUC origin of replication
   2704..3018    -  CDS            bla(M) (fragment): β-lactamase lacking the signal sequence; bla(M); allows cytosolic expression of β-lactamase
   3063..3332    +  CDS            tnpA (fragment): TN5P_ECOLX - Also known as tnp. Experimental evidence at protein level: Swiss-Prot protein existence level 1. Mediates transposition of transposon Tn5 by a 'cut and paste' mechanism. First, the monomeric transposase binds the 19 bp inverted DNA repeats flanking the transposon. Then, dimerization of the DNA- bound transposase creates a synaptic DNA complex. After nicking of the first DNA strand, excision of the transposon proceeds through a series of intermediates. The transposase then mediates the insertion of the transposon at a new site by strand transfer. The activity of the wild- type tran
   3364..4158    +  CDS            NeoR/KanR: aminoglycoside phosphotransferase from Tn5; aph(3')-II (or nptII); confers resistance to neomycin, kanamycin, and G418 (Geneticin®)
   4228..4586    -  rep_origin     f1 ori (sequence partly withheld): f1 bacteriophage origin of replication; arrow indicates direction of (+) strand synthesis
