>Addgene plasmid #237348 | pShuttle-CMV-Flag-SREBP-1c | addgene full sequence | sequence record 490163 | Addgene NGS Result
CATCATCAATAATATACCTTATTTTGGATTGAAGCCAATATGATAATGAGGGGGTGGAGTTTGTGACGTG
GCGCGGGGCGTGGGAACGGGGCGGGTGACGTAGTAGTGTGGCGGAAGTGTGATGTTGCAAGTGTGGCGGA
ACACATGTAAGCGACGGATGTGGCAAAAGTGACGTTTTTGGTGTGCGCCGGTGTACACAGGAAGTGACAA
TTTTCGCGCGGTTTTAGGCGGATGTTGTAGTAAATTTGGGCGTAACCGAGTAAGATTTGGCCATTTTCGC
GGGAAAACTGAATAAGAGGAAGTGAAATCTGAATAATTTTGTGTTACTCATAGCGCGTAATACTGTAATA
GTAATCAATTACGGGGTCATTAGTTCATAGCCCATATATGGAGTTCCGCGTTACATAACTTACGGTAAAT
GGCCCGCCTGGCTGACCGCCCAACGACCCCCGCCCATTGACGTCAATAATGACGTATGTTCCCATAGTAA
CGCCAATAGGGACTTTCCATTGACGTCAATGGGTGGAGTATTTACGGTAAACTGCCCACTTGGCAGTACA
TCAAGTGTATCATATGCCAAGTACGCCCCCTATTGACGTCAATGACGGTAAATGGCCCGCCTGGCATTAT
GCCCAGTACATGACCTTATGGGACTTTCCTACTTGGCAGTACATCTACGTATTAGTCATCGCTATTACCA
TGGTGATGCGGTTTTGGCAGTACATCAATGGGCGTGGATAGCGGTTTGACTCACGGGGATTTCCAAGTCT
CCACCCCATTGACGTCAATGGGAGTTTGTTTTGGCACCAAAATCAACGGGACTTTCCAAAATGTCGTAAC
AACTCCGCCCCATTGACGCAAATGGGCGGTAGGCGTGTACGGTGGGAGGTCTATATAAGCAGAGCTGGTT
TAGTGAACCGTCAGATCCGCTAGAGATCTGGTACCGTCGACGCGGCCGCACCGGTAGGCCTCGTACGGCC
ACCATGGATTACAAGGATCACGACGGAGATTACAAGGATCACGACATCGATTACAAGGATGACGACGATA
AGGGATCCATGGATTGCACTTTCGAAGACATGCTTCAGCTTATCAACAACCAAGACAGTGACTTCCCTGG
CCTATTTGACCCACCCTATGCTGGGAGTGGGGCAGGGGGCACAGACCCTGCCAGCCCCGATACCAGCTCC
CCAGGCAGCTTGTCTCCACCTCCTGCCACATTGAGCTCCTCTCTTGAAGCCTTCCTGAGCGGGCCGCAGG
CAGCGCCCTCACCCCTGTCCCCTCCCCAGCCTGCACCCACTCCATTGAAGATGTACCCGTCCATGCCCGC
TTTCTCCCCTGGGCCTGGTATCAAGGAAGAGTCAGTGCCACTGAGCATCCTGCAGACCCCCACCCCACAG
CCCCTGCCAGGGGCCCTCCTGCCACAGAGCTTCCCAGCCCCAGCCCCACCGCAGTTCAGCTCCACCCCTG
TGTTAGGCTACCCCAGCCCTCCGGGAGGCTTCTCTACAGGAAGCCCTCCCGGGAACACCCAGCAGCCGCT
GCCTGGCCTGCCACTGGCTTCCCCGCCAGGGGTCCCGCCCGTCTCCTTGCACACCCAGGTCCAGAGTGTG
GTCCCCCAGCAGCTACTGACAGTCACAGCTGCCCCCACGGCAGCCCCTGTAACGACCACTGTGACCTCGC
AGATCCAGCAGGTCCCGGTCCTGCTGCAGCCCCACTTCATCAAGGCAGACTCGCTGCTTCTGACAGCCAT
GAAGACAGACGGAGCCACTGTGAAGGCGGCAGGTCTCAGTCCCCTGGTCTCTGGCACCACTGTGCAGACA
GGGCCTTTGCCGACCCTGGTGAGTGGCGGAACCATCTTGGCAACAGTCCCACTGGTCGTAGATGCGGAGA
AGCTGCCTATCAACCGGCTCGCAGCTGGCAGCAAGGCCCCGGCCTCTGCC
[240 nt withheld, positions 1941-2180]
GATCTGGTGTCGGCCTGTGGCAGTGGAGGGAACACAGACGTGCTCATGGAGGGCGTGAAGACTGAGGTGG
AGGACACACTGACCCCACCCCCCTCGGATGCTGGCTCACCTTTCCAGAGCAGCCCCTTGTCCCTTGGCAG
CAGGGGCAGTGGCAGCGGTGGCAGTGGCAGTGACTCGGAGCCTGACAGCCCAGTCTTTGAGGACAGCAAG
GCAAAGCCAGAGCAGCGGCCGTCTCTGCACAGCCGGGGCATGCTGGACCGCTCCCGCCTGGCCCTGTGCA
CGCTCGTCTTCCTCTGCCTGTCCTGCAACCCCTTGGCCTCCTTGCTGGGGGCCCGGGGGCTTCCCAGCCC
CTCAGATACCACCAGCGTCTACCATAGCCCTGGGCGCAACGTGCTGGGCACCGAGAGCAGAGATGGCCCT
GGCTGGGCCCAGTGGCTGCTGCCCCCAGTGGTCTGGCTGCTCAATGGGCTGTTGGTGCTCGTCTCCTTGG
TGCTTCTCTTTGTCTACGGTGAGCCAGTCACACGGCCCCACTCAGGCCCCGCCGTGTACTTCTGGAGGCA
TCGCAAGCAGGCTGACCTGGACCTGGCCCGGGGAGACTTTGCCCAGGCTGCCCAGCAGCTGTGGCTGGCC
CTGCGGGCACTGGGCCGGCCCCTGCCCACCTCCCACCTGGACCTGGCTTGTAGCCTCCTCTGGAACCTCA
TTCGTCACCTGCTGCAGCGTCTCTGGGTGGGCCGCTGGCTGGCAGGCCGGGCAGGGGGCCTGCAGCAGGA
CTGTGCTCTGCGAGTGGATGCTAGCGCCAGCGCCCGAGACGCAGCCCTGGTCTACCATAAGCTGCACCAG
CTGCACACCATGGGGAAGCACACAGGCGGGCACCTCACTGCCACCAACCTGGCGCTGAGTGCCCTGAACC
TGGCAGAGTGTGCAGGGGATGCCGTGTCTGTGGCGACGCTGGCCGAGATCTATGTGGCGGCTGCATTGAG
AGTGAAGACCAGTCTCCCACGGGCCTTGCATTTTCTGACACGCTTCTTCCTGAGCAGTGCCCGCCAGGCC
TGCCTGGCACAGAGTGGCTCAGTGCCTCCTGCCATGCAGTGGCTCTGCCACCCCGTGGGCCACCGTTTCT
TCGTGGATGGGGACTGGTCCGTGCTCAGTACCCCATGGGAGAGCCTGTACAGCTTGGCCGGGAACCCAGT
GGACCCCCTGGCCCAGGTGACTCAGCTATTCCGGGAACATCTCTTAGAGCGAGCACTGAACTGTGTGACC
CAGCCCAACCCCAGCCCTGGGTCAGCTGATGGGGACAAGGAGTTCTCGGATGCCCTCGGGTACCTGCAGC
TGCTGAACAGCTGTTCTGATGCTGCGGGGGCTCCTGCCTACAGCTTCTCCATCAGTTCCAGCATGGCCAC
CACCACCGGCGTAGACCCGGTGGCCAAGTGGTGGGCCTCTCTGACAGCTGTGGTGATCCACTGGCTGCGG
CGGGATGAGGAGGCGGCTGAGCGGCTGTGCCCGCTGGTGGAGCACCTGCCCCGGGTGCTGCAGGAGTCTG
AGAGACCCCTGCCCAGGGCAGCTCTGCACTCCTTCAAGGCTGCCCGGGCCCTGCTGGGCTGTGCCAAGGC
AGAGTCTGGTCCAGCCAGCCTGACCATCTGTGAGAAGGCCAGTGGGTACCTGCAGGACAGCCTGGCTACC
ACACCAGCCAGCAGCTCCATTGACAAGGCCGTGCAGCTGTTCCTGTGTGACCTGCTTCTTGTGGTGCGCA
CCAGCCTGTGGCGGCAGCAGCAGCCCCCGGCCCCGGCCCCAGCAGCCCAGGGCACCAGCAGCAGGCCCCA
GGCTTCCGCCCTTGAGCTGCGTGGCTTCCAACGGGACCTGAGCAGCCTGAGGCGGCTGGCACAGAGCTTC
CGGCCCGCCATGCGGAGGGTGTTCCTACATGAGGCCACGGCCCGGCTGATGGCGGGGGCCAGCCCCACAC
GGACACACCAGCTCCTCGACCGCAGTCTGAGGCGGCGGGCAGGCCCCGGTGGCAAAGGAGGCGCGGTGGC
GGAGCTGGAGCCGCGGCCCACGCGGCGGGAGCACGCGGAGGCCTTGCTGCTGGCCTCCTGCTACCTGCCC
CCCGGCTTCCTGTCGGCGCCCGGGCAGCGCGTGGGCATGCTGGCTGAGGCGGCGCGCACACTCGAGAAGC
TTGGCGATCGCCGGCTGCTGCACGACTGTCAGCAGATGCTCATGCGCCTGGGCGGTGGGACCACTGTCAC
TTCCAGCTAGGAATTCCGCCCCCCCCCCCTAACGATCCGATCCACCGGATCTAGATAACTGATCATAATC
AGCCATACCACATTTGTAGAGGTTTTACTTGCTTTAAAAAACCTCCCACACCTCCCCCTGAACCTGAAAC
ATAAAATGAATGCAATTGTTGTTGTTAACTTGTTTATTGCAGCTTATAATGGTTACAAATAAAGCAATAG
CATCACAAATTTCACAAATAAAGCATTTTTTTCACTGCATTCTAGTTGTGGTTTGTCCAAACTCATCAAT
GTATCTTAACGCGGATCTGGGCGTGGTTAAGGGTGGGAAAGAATATATAAGGTGGGGGTCTTATGTAGTT
TTGTATCTGTTTTGCAGCAGCCGCCGCCGCCATGAGCACCAACTCGTTTGATGGAAGCATTGTGAGCTCA
TATTTGACAACGCGCATGCCCCCATGGGCCGGGGTGCGTCAGAATGTGATGGGCTCCAGCATTGATGGTC
GCCCCGTCCTGCCCGCAAACTCTACTACCTTGACCTACGAGACCGTGTCTGGAACGCCGTTGGAGACTGC
AGCCTCCGCCGCCGCTTCAGCCGCTGCAGCCACCGCCCGCGGGATTGTGACTGACTTTGCTTTCCTGAGC
CCGCTTGCAAGCAGTGCAGCTTCCCGTTCATCCGCCCGCGATGACAAGTTGACGGCTCTTTTGGCACAAT
TGGATTCTTTGACCCGGGAACTTAATGTCGTTTCTCAGCAGCTGTTGGATCTGCGCCAGCAGGTTTCTGC
CCTGAAGGCTTCCTCCCCTCCCAATGCGGTTTAAAACATAAATAAAAAACCAGACTCTGTTTGGATTTGG
ATCAAGCAAGTGTCTTGCTGTCTTTATTTAGGGGTTTTGCGCGCGCGGTAGGCCCGGGACCAGCGGTCTC
GGTCGTTGAGGGTCCTGTGTATTTTTTCCAGGACGTGGTAAAGGTGACTCTGGATGTTCAGATACATGGG
CATAAGCCCGTCTCTGGGGTGGAGGTAGCACCACTGCAGAGCTTCATGCTGCGGGGTGGTGTTGTAGATG
ATCCAGTCGTAGCAGGAGCGCTGGGCGTGGTGCCTAAAAATGTCTTTCAGTAGCAAGCTGATTGCCAGGG
GCAGGCCCTTGGTGTAAGTGTTTACAAAGCGGTTAAGCTGGGATGGGTGCATACGTGGGGATATGAGATG
CATCTTGGACTGTATTTTTAGGTTGGCTATGTTCCCAGCCATATCCCTCCGGGGATTCATGTTGTGCAGA
ACCACCAGCACAGTGTATCCGGTGCACTTGGGAAATTTGTCATGTAGCTTAGAAGGAAATGCGTGGAAGA
ACTTGGAGACGCCCTTGTGACCTCCAAGATTTTCCATGCATTCGTCCATAATGATGGCAATGGGCCCACG
GGCGGCGGCCTGGGCGAAGATATTTCTGGGATCACTAACGTCATAGTTGTGTTCCAGGATGAGATCGTCA
TAGGCCATTTTTACAAAGCGCGGGCGGAGGGTGCCAGACTGCGGTATAATGGTTCCATCCGGCCCAGGGG
CGTAGTTACCCTCACAGATTTGCATTTCCCACGCTTTGAGTTCAGATGGGGGGATCATGTCTACCTGCGG
GGCGATGAAGAAAACGGTTTCCGGGGTAGGGGAGATCAGCTGGGAAGAAAGCAGGTTCCTGAGCAGCTGC
GACTTACCGCAGCCGGTGGGCCCGTAAATCACACCTATTACCGGCTGCAACTGGTAGTTAAGAGAGCTGC
AGCTGCCGTCATCCCTGAGCAGGGGGGCCACTTCGTTAAGCATGTCCCTGACTCGCATGTTTTCCCTGAC
CAAATCCGCCAGAAGGCGCTCGCCGCCCAGCGATAGCAGTTCTTGCAAGGAAGCAAAGTTTTTCAACGGT
TTGAGACCGTCCGCCGTAGGCATGCTTTTGAGCGTTTGACCAAGCAGTTCCAGGCGGTCCCACAGCTCGG
TCACCTGCTCTACGGCATCTCGATCCAGCATATCTCCTCGTTTCGCGGGTTGGGGCGGCTTTCGCTGTAC
GGCAGTAGTCGGTGCTCGTCCAGACGGGCCAGGGTCATGTCTTTCCACGGGCGCAGGGTCCTCGTCAGCG
TAGTCTGGGTCACGGTGAAGGGGTGCGCTCCGGGCTGCGCGCTGGCCAGGGTGCGCTTGAGGCTGGTCCT
GCTGGTGCTGAAGCGCTGCCGGTCTTCGCCCTGCGCGTCGGCCAGGTAGCATTTGACCATGGTGTCATAG
TCCAGCCCCTCCGCGGCGTGGCCCTTGGCGCGCAGCTTGCCCTTGGAGGAGGCGCCGCACGAGGGGCAGT
GCAGACTTTTGAGGGCGTAGAGCTTGGGCGCGAGAAATACCGATTCCGGGGAGTAGGCATCCGCGCCGCA
GGCCCCGCAGACGGTCTCGCATTCCACGAGCCAGGTGAGCTCTGGCCGTTCGGGGTCAAAAACCAGGTTT
CCCCCATGCTTTTTGATGCGTTTCTTACCTCTGGTTTCCATGAGCCGGTGTCCACGCTCGGTGACGAAAA
GGCTGTCCGTGTCCCCGTATACAGACTTGAGAGGGAGTTTAAACGAATTCAATAGCTTGTTGCATGGGCG
GCGATATAAAATGCAAGGTGCTGCTCAAAAAATCAGGCAAAGCCTCGCGCAAAAAAGAAAGCACATCGTA
GTCATGCTCATGCAGATAAAGGCAGGTAAGCTCCGGAACCACCACAGAAAAAGACACCATTTTTCTCTCA
AACATGTCTGCGGGTTTCTGCATAAACACAAAATAAAATAACAAAAAAACATTTAAACATTAGAAGCCTG
TCTTACAACAGGAAAAACAACCCTTATAAGCATAAGACGGACTACGGCCATGCCGGCGTGACCGTAAAAA
AACTGGTCACCGTGATTAAAAAGCACCACCGACAGCTCCTCGGTCATGTCCGGAGTCATAATGTAAGACT
CGGTAAACACATCAGGTTGATTCACATCGGTCAGTGCTAAAAAGCGACCGAAATAGCCCGGGGGAATACA
TACCCGCAGGCGTAGAGACAACATTACAGCCCCCATAGGAGGTATAACAAAATTAATAGGAGAGAAAAAC
ACATAAACACCTGAAAAACCCTCCTGCCTAGGCAAAATAGCACCCTCCCGCTCCAGAACAACATACAGCG
CTTCCACAGCGGCAGCCATAACAGTCAGCCTTACCAGTAAAAAAGAAAACCTATTAAAAAAACACCACTC
GACACGGCACCAGCTCAATCAGTCACAGTGTAAAAAAGGGCCAAGTGCAGAGCGAGTATATATAGGACTA
AAAAATGACGTAACGGTTAAAGTCCACAAAAAACACCCAGAAAACCGCACGCGAACCTACGCCCAGAAAC
GAAAGCCAAAAAACCCACAACTTCCTCAAATCGTCACTTCCGTTTTCCCACGTTACGTCACTTCCCATTT
TAAGAAAACTACAATTCCCAACACATACAAGTTACTCCGCCCTAAAACCTACGTCACCCGCCCCGTTCCC
ACGCCCCGCGCCACGTCACAAACTCCACCCCCTCATTATCATATTGGCTTCAATCCAAAATAAGGTATAT
TATTGATGATGTTAATTAACATGCATGGATCCATATGCGGTGTGAAATACCGCACAGATGCGTAAGGAGA
AAATACCGCATCAGGCGCTCTTCCGCTTCCTCGCTCACTGACTCGCTGCGCTCGGTCGTTCGGCTGCGGC
GAGCGGTATCAGCTCACTCAAAGGCGGTAATACGGTTATCCACAGAATCAGGGGATAACGCAGGAAAGAA
CATGTGAGCAAAAGGCCAGCAAAAGGCCAGGAACCGTAAAAAGGCCGCGTTGCTGGCGTTTTTCCATAGG
CTCCGCCCCCCTGACGAGCATCACAAAAATCGACGCTCAAGTCAGAGGTGGCGAAACCCGACAGGACTAT
AAAGATACCAGGCGTTTCCCCCTGGAAGCTCCCTCGTGCGCTCTCCTGTTCCGACCCTGCCGCTTACCGG
ATACCTGTCCGCCTTTCTCCCTTCGGGAAGCGTGGCGCTTTCTCATAGCTCACGCTGTAGGTATCTCAGT
TCGGTGTAGGTCGTTCGCTCCAAGCTGGGCTGTGTGCACGAACCCCCCGTTCAGCCCGACCGCTGCGCCT
TATCCGGTAACTATCGTCTTGAGTCCAACCCGGTAAGACACGACTTATCGCCACTGGCAGCAGCCACTGG
TAACAGGATTAGCAGAGCGAGGTATGTAGGCGGTGCTACAGAGTTCTTGAAGTGGTGGCCTAACTACGGC
TACACTAGAAGGACAGTATTTGGTATCTGCGCTCTGCTGAAGCCAGTTACCTTCGGAAAAAGAGTTGGTA
GCTCTTGATCCGGCAAACAAACCACCGCTGGTAGCGGTGGTTTTTTTGTTTGCAAGCAGCAGATTACGCG
CAGAAAAAAAGGATCTCAAGAAGATCCTTTGATCTTTTCTACGGGGTCTGACGCTCAGTGGAACGAAAAC
TCACGTTAAGGGATTTTGGTCATGAGATTATCAAAAAGGATCTTCACCTAGATCCTTTTAAATTAAAAAT
GAAGTTTTAAATCAATCTAAAGTATATATGAGTAAACTTGGTCTGACAGTTACCAATGCTTAATCAGTGA
GGCACCTATCTCAGCGATCTGTCTATTTCGTTCATCCATAGTTGCCTGACTCCCCGTCGTGTAGATAACT
ACGATACGGGAGGGCTTACCATCTGGCCCCAGTGCTGCAATGATACCGCGAGACCCACGCTCACCGGCTC
CAGATTTATCAGCAATAAACCAGCCAGCCGGAAGGGCCGAGCGCAGAAGTGGTCCTGCAACTTTATCCGC
CTCCATCCAGTCTATTAATTGTTGCCGGGAAGCTAGAGTAAGTAGTTCGCCAGTTAATAGTTTGCGCAAC
GTTGTTGCCATTGCTGCAGCCATGAGATTATCAAAAAGGATCTTCACCTAGATCCTTTTCACGTAGAAAG
CCAGTCCGCAGAAACGGTGCTGACCCCGGATGAATGTCAGCTACTGGGCTATCTGGACAAGGGAAAACGC
AAGCGCAAAGAGAAAGCAGGTAGCTTGCAGTGGGCTTACATGGCGATAGCTAGACTGGGCGGTTTTATGG
ACAGCAAGCGAACCGGAATTGCCAGCTGGGGCGCCCTCTGGTAAGGTTGGGAAGCCCTGCAAAGTAAACT
GGATGGCTTTCTTGCCGCCAAGGATCTGATGGCGCAGGGGATCAAGCTCTGATCAAGAGACAGGATGAGG
ATCGTTTCGCATGATTGAACAAGATGGATTGCACGCAGGTTCTCCGGCCGCTTGGGTGGAGAGGCTATTC
GGCTATGACTGGGCACAACAGACAATCGGCTGCTCTGATGCCGCCGTGTTCCGGCTGTCAGCGCAGGGGC
GCCCGGTTCTTTTTGTCAAGACCGACCTGTCCGGTGCCCTGAATGAACTGCAAGACGAGGCAGCGCGGCT
ATCGTGGCTGGCCACGACGGGCGTTCCTTGCGCAGCTGTGCTCGACGTTGTCACTGAAGCGGGAAGGGAC
TGGCTGCTATTGGGCGAAGTGCCGGGGCAGGATCTCCTGTCATCTCACCTTGCTCCTGCCGAGAAAGTAT
CCATCATGGCTGATGCAATGCGGCGGCTGCATACGCTTGATCCGGCTACCTGCCCATTCGACCACCAAGC
GAAACATCGCATCGAGCGAGCACGTACTCGGATGGAAGCCGGTCTTGTCGATCAGGATGATCTGGACGAA
GAGCATCAGGGGCTCGCGCCAGCCGAACTGTTCGCCAGGCTCAAGGCGAGCATGCCCGACGGCGAGGATC
TCGTCGTGACCCATGGCGATGCCTGCTTGCCGAATATCATGGTGGAAAATGGCCGCTTTTCTGGATTCAT
CGACTGTGGCCGGCTGGGTGTGGCGGACCGCTATCAGGACATAGCGTTGGCTACCCGTGATATTGCTGAA
GAGCTTGGCGGCGAATGGGCTGACCGCTTCCTCGTGCTTTACGGTATCGCCGCTCCCGATTCGCAGCGCA
TCGCCTTCTATCGCCTTCTTGACGAGTTCTTCTGAATTTTGTTAAAATTTTTGTTAAATCAGCTCATTTT
TTAACCAATAGGCCGAAATCGGCAAAATCCCTTATAAATCAAAAGAATAGACCGAGATAGGGT
[37 nt withheld, positions 10574-10610]
AAAGAACGTGGACTCCAACGTCAAAGG
[49 nt withheld, positions 10638-10686]
T
[91 nt withheld, positions 10688-10778]
G
[124 nt withheld, positions 10780-10903]
CCATTCGCCATTCAGGATCGAATTAATTCTTAATTAA
Features (pLannotate 1.2.2; 19 found; start..end, strand, type, name):
      1..103     +  repeat_region  ITR: inverted terminal repeat of human adenovirus serotype 5 inverted
    191..341     +  misc_signal    Ad5 Ψ: packaging signal for adenovirus serotype 5
    399..702     +  enhancer       CMV enhancer: human cytomegalovirus immediate early enhancer
    703..906     +  promoter       CMV promoter: human cytomegalovirus (CMV) immediate early promoter
   1029..1055    +  CDS            3xFLAG (fragment): three tandem FLAG® epitope tags
   1074..4427    +  CDS            SREBF1 (sequence partly withheld): SRBP1_HUMAN - Also known as BHLHD1, SREBP1 From Homo sapiens (Human).
   4480..4564    +  CDS            large T antigen (fragment): large T antigen from SV40 (simian virus 40)
   4587..4708    +  polyA_signal   SV40 poly(A) signal: SV40 polyadenylation signal
   4802..5221    +  CDS            IX: CAP9_ADE05 - Experimental evidence at protein level: Swiss-Prot protein existence level 1. Structural component of the virion that acts as a cement protein on the capsid exterior and forms triskelion structures consisting of three molecules that stabilize three hexon trimers at the center of each icosahedral facet and fixes the peripentonal hexons. Dispensable for assembly. During virus entry, recruits the anterograde motor kinesin-1 to the capsid docked at the nuclear pore complex thereby subjecting the docked capsid to a pulling force. The resulting tension leads to capsid disruption, disper
   5287..6621    -  CDS            IVa2: PKG1_ADE05 - Experimental evidence at protein level: Swiss-Prot protein existence level 1. Component of the packaging machinery which encapsidates the viral DNA into preformed capsids and transcriptional activator of the viral major late promoter (MLP). Binds, along with packaging proteins 2 and 3, to the specific packaging sequence on the left end of viral genomic DNA and displays ATPase activity thereby providing the power stroke of the packaging machinery. The activity of packaging protein IVa2 is stimulated by protein 33K which acts as a terminase. May be the protein that pumps DNA into th
   6994..7155    -  CDS            E4RF2_ADE02 (fragment): Protein predicted: Swiss-Prot protein existence level 4. From Human adenovirus C serotype 2 (HAdV-2) (Human adenovirus 2).
   7206..7589    -  CDS            E4RF1_ADE02: Experimental evidence at protein level: Swiss-Prot protein existence level 1. May modulate tight-junctions functions of infected cells through interactions with PDZ proteins. E4 ORF1 has ben show for Adenovirus 9 to interact with protein involved in tight junction regulation. May play a role in mTOR activation by activating PI3- kinase, thus overriding cellular checkpoint for translation. From Human adenovirus C serotype 2 (HAdV-2) (Human adenovirus 2).
   7899..8001    -  repeat_region  ITR: inverted terminal repeat of human adenovirus serotype 5 inverted
   8021..8075    +  misc_feature   bom (fragment): basis of mobility region from pBR322
   8261..8849    -  rep_origin     ori: high-copy-number ColE1/pMB1/pBR322/pUC origin of replication
   9021..9335    -  CDS            bla(M) (fragment): β-lactamase lacking the signal sequence; bla(M); allows cytosolic expression of β-lactamase
   9380..9649    +  CDS            tnpA (fragment): TN5P_ECOLX - Also known as tnp. Experimental evidence at protein level: Swiss-Prot protein existence level 1. Mediates transposition of transposon Tn5 by a 'cut and paste' mechanism. First, the monomeric transposase binds the 19 bp inverted DNA repeats flanking the transposon. Then, dimerization of the DNA- bound transposase creates a synaptic DNA complex. After nicking of the first DNA strand, excision of the transposon proceeds through a series of intermediates. The transposase then mediates the insertion of the transposon at a new site by strand transfer. The activity of the wild- type tran
   9681..10475   +  CDS            NeoR/KanR: aminoglycoside phosphotransferase from Tn5; aph(3')-II (or nptII); confers resistance to neomycin, kanamycin, and G418 (Geneticin®)
  10545..10903   -  rep_origin     f1 ori (sequence partly withheld): f1 bacteriophage origin of replication; arrow indicates direction of (+) strand synthesis
