[The description below was written by a language model from this plasmid's Addgene catalogue record and pLannotate feature annotations shown in this document.]
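Description:
pShuttle-CMV-Flag-SREBP-1c is an adenoviral shuttle plasmid built on the pShuttle-CMV backbone of the AdEasy system, about 10.9 kb in total. It is propagated in E. coli through a ColE1/pUC-type origin and selected with kanamycin through the Tn5 aminoglycoside phosphotransferase (NeoR/KanR) gene. An f1 origin and a nonfunctional β-lactamase fragment are also annotated in the bacterial portion. The viral portion consists of two adenovirus serotype 5 inverted terminal repeats, the Ad5 Ψ packaging signal, and two stretches of adenoviral genome. One stretch covers the protein IX and IVa2 genes, and the other covers E4 ORF1 and part of E4 ORF2. In AdEasy-type shuttles such regions serve as homology arms for recombination with a larger adenoviral backbone plasmid, which generates a full recombinant adenovirus genome that can then be packaged.

The expression cassette sits between the packaging signal and the protein IX region. It comprises the human CMV immediate-early enhancer and promoter, an N-terminal Flag epitope (annotated as a partial match to 3xFLAG), the human SREBF1 coding sequence, and an SV40 polyadenylation signal. The name indicates the SREBP-1c isoform. According to the record, the construct is an adenoviral SREBP-1c cleavage-activation reporter system. SREBPs are membrane-bound precursors whose N-terminal transcription factor domain is released by proteolysis, so an N-terminal tag should allow both the precursor and the cleaved form to be detected. The record does not describe the readout itself. The associated study concerns SREBP-1c-driven hepatic lipogenesis.

A second sequence record of 4.6 kb is flagged as an incorrect sequencing result. It lacks the SREBF1 insert and most of the adenoviral elements, and it should not be taken to represent this plasmid.
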