Addgene plasmid #237348: pShuttle-CMV-Flag-SREBP-1c
Purpose: Adenoviral-SREBP-1c cleavage-activation reporter system
Depositing lab: Gerald Höfler. Depositing organization: Medical University of Graz. Publication: Lipolysis-derived fatty acids are needed for homeostatic control of sterol element-binding protein-1c driven hepatic lipogenesis. Pena de la Sancha P, Wieser BI, Schauer S, Reicher H, Sattler W, Breinbauer R, Schweiger M, Lechleitner M, Frank S, Zechner R, Kratky D, Espenshade PJ, Hoefler G, Vesely PW. Commun Biol. 2025 Apr 9;8(1):588. doi: 10.1038/s42003-025-08002-1. PubMed 40205023.
Backbone
  Vector backbone: pShuttleCMV
  Backbone manufacturer: Agilent (AdEasy)
  Backbone size w/o insert (bp): 7443
  Total vector size (bp): 10945
  Vector type: Mouse Targeting, Adenoviral
Growth in bacteria
  Bacterial resistance: Kanamycin, 50 μg/mL
  Growth temperature: 37°C
  Growth strain: NEB Stable
  Copy number: Unknown
Gene/Insert
  Gene/Insert name: SREBF1
  Species: H. sapiens (human)
  Insert size (bp): 3502
  Entrez Gene: SREBF1 (a.k.a. HMD, IFAP2, SREBP1, bHLHd1)
  Promoter: CMV
  Tag / fusion protein: Flag tag
  Cloning method: Other
  Sequencing primers: 5′ CGCAAATGGGCGGTAGGCGTG; 3′ CCTCTACAAATGTGGTATGG
Terms and licenses: Academic/Nonprofit Terms; Industry Terms: Not Available to Industry
How to cite: pShuttle-CMV-Flag-SREBP-1c was a gift from Gerald Höfler (Addgene plasmid # 237348 ; http://n2t.net/addgene:237348 ; RRID:Addgene_237348)
